>Addgene plasmid #80124 | pCMV-EPN-25 (1wa3) | addgene full sequence | sequence record 169492 | Addgene NGS Result
GACATTGATTATTGACTAGTTATTAATAGTAATCAATTACGGGGTCATTAGTTCATAGCCCATATATGGA
GTTCCGCGTTACATAACTTACGGTAAATGGCCCGCCTGGCTGACCGCCCAACGACCCCCGCCCATTGACG
TCAATAATGACGTATGTTCCCATAGTAACGCCAATAGGGACTTTCCATTGACGTCAATGGGTGGAGTATT
TACGGTAAACTGCCCACTTGGCAGTACATCAAGTGTATCATATGCCAAGTACGCCCCCTATTGACGTCAA
TGACGGTAAATGGCCCGCCTGGCATTATGCCCAGTACATGACCTTATGGGACTTTCCTACTTGGCAGTAC
ATCTACGTATTAGTCATCGCTATTACCATGGTGATGCGGTTTTGGCAGTACATCAATGGGCGTGGATAGC
GGTTTGACTCACGGGGATTTCCAAGTCTCCACCCCATTGACGTCAATGGGAGTTTGTTTTGGCACCAAAA
TCAACGGGACTTTCCAAAATGTCGTAACAACTCCGCCCCATTGACGCAAATGGGCGGTAGGCGTGTACGG
TGGGAGGTCTATATAAGCAGAGCTCTCTGGCTAACTAGAGAACCCACTGCTTACTGGCTTATCGAAATTA
ATACGACTCACTATAGGGAGACCCAAGCTGGCTAGCGTTTAAACGGGCCCTCTAGAATTATCGATCCGGA
GGTACCATGAAGATCGAAGAGCTGTTCAAGAAACACAAGATCGTTGCCGTGCTGCGTGCCAATAGTGTGG
AAGAAGCGAAAGAAAAAGCGCTGGCGGTTTTCGAAGGCGGCGTTCATCTGATTGAAATTACCTTTACCGT
GCCGGATGCGGATACCGTGATTAAGGAACTGAGCTTTCTGAAGGAAAAAGGCGCGATTATTGGTGCGGGC
ACCGTGACCAGCGTGGAGCAGTGCCGTAAAGCGGTGGAAAGTGGCGCCGAATTCATTGTGAGTCCGCACC
TGGACGAGGAAATTAGCCAATTTTGCAAGGAGAAGGGTGTGTTCTATATGCCAGGCGTTATGACCCCGAC
CGAACTGGTGAAAGCCATGAAACTGGGCCATACCATCTTAAAACTGTTTCCGGGTGAGGTGGTGGGTCCG
CAGTTTGTTAAAGCGATGAAAGGTCCGTTTCCGAATGTGAAATTTGTGCCAACCGGCGGTGTTAATCTGG
ACAATGTGTGCGAATGGTTCAAAGCGGGCGTGCTGGCCGTGGGCGTGGGCAGCGCGTTAGTGAAAGGCAC
CCCGGATGAAGTGCGTGAAAAGGCCAAGGCGTTCGTTGAGAAGATTCGTGGCTGCACCGAACAGAAACTG
ATTAGCGAAGAAGATCTGCAGTCTCGTCCGGAACCGACCGCACCGCCGGAAGAATCTTTCCGTTCTGGTG
TTGAAACCACCACGCCACCGCAAAAACAGGAGCCGATCGACAAAGAACTGTACCCGCTGACCTCTCTGCG
TTCTCTGTTCGGTAACGACCCGTCTTCTCAGCACGGTCTGCAGGACGACCCGGACCTGCAAGCACTGCTC
AAGGGCAGCCAGCTGCTGAAAGTTAAATCTTCTTCTTGGCGTCGTGAACGTTTCTACAAACTCCAGGAGG
ACTGCAAAACCATCTGGCAGGAATCCCGTAAAGTTATGCGTTCTCCGGAATCTCAGCTGTTCTCTATCGA
AGACATCCAGGAAGTTCGTATGGGTCACCGTACCGAAGGTCTGGAAAAATTCGCGCGTGACATCCCGGAA
GACCGTTGCTTCTCCATCGTTTTCAAAGACCAGCGTAACACCCTGGACCTGATCGCGCCGTCTCCGGCGG
ACGCGCAGCACTGGGTTCAGGGTCTGCGTAAAATCATCCACCACTCTGGTTCTATGGACCAACGTCAGAA
ATGACTCGAGAAGCTTGCTAGCAGATCTTTTTCCCTCTGCCAAAAATTATGGGGACATCATGAAGCCCCT
TGAGCACTTAAGTTTAAACCGCTGATCAGCCTCGACTGTGCCTTCTAGTTGCCAGCCATCTGTTGTTTGC
CCCTCCCCCGTGCCTTCCTTGACCCTGGAAGGTGCCACTCCCACTGTCCTTTCCTAATAAAATGAGGAAA
TTGCATCGCATTGTCTGAGTAGGTGTCATTCTATTCTGGGGGGTGGGGTGGGGCAGGACAGCAAGGGGGA
GGATTGGGAAGACAATAGCAGGCATGCTGGGGATGCGGTGGGCTCTATGGCTTCTGAGGCGGAAAGAACC
AGCTGGGGCTCTAGGGGGTATCCCC
[124 nt withheld, positions 2266-2389]
C
[91 nt withheld, positions 2391-2481]
A
[49 nt withheld, positions 2483-2531]
CCTTTGACGTTGGAGTCCACGTTCTTT
[37 nt withheld, positions 2559-2595]
ACCCTATCTCGGTCTATTCTTTTGATTTATAAGGGATTTTGCCGATTTCGGCCTATTGGTTAAAAAATGA
GCTGATTTAACAAAAATTTAACGCGAATTAATTCTGTGGAATGTGTGTCAGTTAGGGTGTGGAAAGTCCC
CAGGCTCCCCAGCAGGCAGAAGTATGCAAAGCATGCATCTCAATTAGTCAGCAACCAGGTGTGGAAAGTC
CCCAGGCTCCCCAGCAGGCAGAAGTATGCAAAGCATGCATCTCAATTAGTCAGCAACCATAGTCCCGCCC
CTAACTCCGCCCATCCCGCCCCTAACTCCGCCCAGTTCCGCCCATTCTCCGCCCCATGGCTGACTAATTT
TTTTTATTTATGCAGAGGCCGAGGCCGCCTCTGCCTCTGAGCTATTCCAGAAGTAGTGAGGAGGCTTTTT
TGGAGGCCTAGGCTTTTGCAAAAAGCTCCCGGGAGCTTGTATATCCATTTTCGGATCTGATCAAGAGACA
GGATGAGGATCGTTTCGCATGATTGAACAAGATGGATTGCACGCAGGTTCTCCGGCCGCTTGGGTGGAGA
GGCTATTCGGCTATGACTGGGCACAACAGACAATCGGCTGCTCTGATGCCGCCGTGTTCCGGCTGTCAGC
GCAGGGGCGCCCGGTTCTTTTTGTCAAGACCGACCTGTCCGGTGCCCTGAATGAACTGCAGGACGAGGCA
GCGCGGCTATCGTGGCTGGCCACGACGGGCGTTCCTTGCGCAGCTGTGCTCGACGTTGTCACTGAAGCGG
GAAGGGACTGGCTGCTATTGGGCGAAGTGCCGGGGCAGGATCTCCTGTCATCTCACCTTGCTCCTGCCGA
GAAAGTATCCATCATGGCTGATGCAATGCGGCGGCTGCATACGCTTGATCCGGCTACCTGCCCATTCGAC
CACCAAGCGAAACATCGCATCGAGCGAGCACGTACTCGGATGGAAGCCGGTCTTGTCGATCAGGATGATC
TGGACGAAGAGCATCAGGGGCTCGCGCCAGCCGAACTGTTCGCCAGGCTCAAGGCGCGCATGCCCGACGG
CGAGGATCTCGTCGTGACCCATGGCGATGCCTGCTTGCCGAATATCATGGTGGAAAATGGCCGCTTTTCT
GGATTCATCGACTGTGGCCGGCTGGGTGTGGCGGACCGCTATCAGGACATAGCGTTGGCTACCCGTGATA
TTGCTGAAGAGCTTGGCGGCGAATGGGCTGACCGCTTCCTCGTGCTTTACGGTATCGCCGCTCCCGATTC
GCAGCGCATCGCCTTCTATCGCCTTCTTGACGAGTTCTTCTGAGCGGGACTCTGGGGTTCGAAATGACCG
ACCAAGCGACGCCCAACCTGCCATCACGAGATTTCGATTCCACCGCCGCCTTCTATGAAAGGTTGGGCTT
CGGAATCGTTTTCCGGGACGCCGGCTGGATGATCCTCCAGCGCGGGGATCTCATGCTGGAGTTCTTCGCC
CACCCCAACTTGTTTATTGCAGCTTATAATGGTTACAAATAAAGCAATAGCATCACAAATTTCACAAATA
AAGCATTTTTTTCACTGCATTCTAGTTGTGGTTTGTCCAAACTCATCAATGTATCTTATCATGTCTGTAT
ACCGTCGACCTCTAGCTAGAGCTTGGCGTAATCATGGTCATAGCTGTTTCCTGTGTGAAATTGTTATCCG
CTCACAATTCCACACAACATACGAGCCGGAAGCATAAAGTGTAAAGCCTGGGGTGCCTAATGAGTGAGCT
AACTCACATTAATTGCGTTGCGCTCACTGCCCGCTTTCCAGTCGGGAAACCTGTCGTGCCAGCTGCATTA
ATGAATCGGCCAACGCGCGGGGAGAGGCGGTTTGCGTATTGGGCGCTCTTCCGCTTCCTCGCTCACTGAC
TCGCTGCGCTCGGTCGTTCGGCTGCGGCGAGCGGTATCAGCTCACTCAAAGGCGGTAATACGGTTATCCA
CAGAATCAGGGGATAACGCAGGAAAGAACATGTGAGCAAAAGGCCAGCAAAAGGCCAGGAACCGTAAAAA
GGCCGCGTTGCTGGCGTTTTTCCATAGGCTCCGCCCCCCTGACGAGCATCACAAAAATCGACGCTCAAGT
CAGAGGTGGCGAAACCCGACAGGACTATAAAGATACCAGGCGTTTCCCCCTGGAAGCTCCCTCGTGCGCT
CTCCTGTTCCGACCCTGCCGCTTACCGGATACCTGTCCGCCTTTCTCCCTTCGGGAAGCGTGGCGCTTTC
TCATAGCTCACGCTGTAGGTATCTCAGTTCGGTGTAGGTCGTTCGCTCCAAGCTGGGCTGTGTGCACGAA
CCCCCCGTTCAGCCCGACCGCTGCGCCTTATCCGGTAACTATCGTCTTGAGTCCAACCCGGTAAGACACG
ACTTATCGCCACTGGCAGCAGCCACTGGTAACAGGATTAGCAGAGCGAGGTATGTAGGCGGTGCTACAGA
GTTCTTGAAGTGGTGGCCTAACTACGGCTACACTAGAAGAACAGTATTTGGTATCTGCGCTCTGCTGAAG
CCAGTTACCTTCGGAAAAAGAGTTGGTAGCTCTTGATCCGGCAAACAAACCACCGCTGGTAGCGGTGGTT
TTTTTGTTTGCAAGCAGCAGATTACGCGCAGAAAAAAAGGATCTCAAGAAGATCCTTTGATCTTTTCTAC
GGGGTCTGACGCTCAGTGGAACGAAAACTCACGTTAAGGGATTTTGGTCATGAGATTATCAAAAAGGATC
TTCACCTAGATCCTTTTAAATTAAAAATGAAGTTTTAAATCAATCTAAAGTATATATGAGTAAACTTGGT
CTGACAGTTACCAATGCTTAATCAGTGAGGCACCTATCTCAGCGATCTGTCTATTTCGTTCATCCATAGT
TGCCTGACTCCCCGTCGTGTAGATAACTACGATACGGGAGGGCTTACCATCTGGCCCCAGTGCTGCAATG
ATACCGCGAGACCCACGCTCACCGGCTCCAGATTTATCAGCAATAAACCAGCCAGCCGGAAGGGCCGAGC
GCAGAAGTGGTCCTGCAACTTTATCCGCCTCCATCCAGTCTATTAATTGTTGCCGGGAAGCTAGAGTAAG
TAGTTCGCCAGTTAATAGTTTGCGCAACGTTGTTGCCATTGCTACAGGCATCGTGGTGTCACGCTCGTCG
TTTGGTATGGCTTCATTCAGCTCCGGTTCCCAACGATCAAGGCGAGTTACATGATCCCCCATGTTGTGCA
AAAAAGCGGTTAGCTCCTTCGGTCCTCCGATCGTTGTCAGAAGTAAGTTGGCCGCAGTGTTATCACTCAT
GGTTATGGCAGCACTGCATAATTCTCTTACTGTCATGCCATCCGTAAGATGCTTTTCTGTGACTGGTGAG
TACTCAACCAAGTCATTCTGAGAATAGTGTATGCGGCGACCGAGTTGCTCTTGCCCGGCGTCAATACGGG
ATAATACCGCGCCACATAGCAGAACTTTAAAAGTGCTCATCATTGGAAAACGTTCTTCGGGGCGAAAACT
CTCAAGGATCTTACCGCTGTTGAGATCCAGTTCGATGTAACCCACTCGTGCACCCAACTGATCTTCAGCA
TCTTTTACTTTCACCAGCGTTTCTGGGTGAGCAAAAACAGGAAGGCAAAATGCCGCAAAAAAGGGAATAA
GGGCGACACGGAAATGTTGAATACTCATACTCTTCCTTTTTCAATATTATTGAAGCATTTATCAGGGTTA
TTGTCTCATGAGCGGATACATATTTGAATGTATTTAGAAAAATAAACAAATAGGGGTTCCGCGCACATTT
CCCCGAAAAGTGCCACCTGACGTCGACGGATCGGGAGATCTCCCGATCCCCTATGGTGCACTCTCAGTAC
AATCTGCTCTGATGCCGCATAGTTAAGCCAGTATCTGCTCCCTGCTTGTGTGTTGGAGGTCGCTGAGTAG
TGCGCGAGCAAAATTTAAGCTACAACAAGGCAAGGCTTGACCGACAATTGCATGAAGAATCTGCTTAGGG
TTAGGCGTTTTGCGCTGCTTCGCGATGTACGGGCCAGATATACGCGTT
Features (pLannotate 1.2.2; 21 found; start..end, strand, type, name):
      1..380     +  enhancer       CMV enhancer: human cytomegalovirus immediate early enhancer
    381..584     +  promoter       CMV promoter: human cytomegalovirus (CMV) immediate early promoter
    580..613     +  LTR            5' LTR (truncated) (fragment): truncated 5' long terminal repeat (LTR) from HIV-1
    629..647     +  promoter       T7 promoter: promoter for bacteriophage T7 RNA polymerase
   1346..1501    +  CDS            gag (fragment): GAG_HV1H2 - Experimental evidence at protein level: Swiss-Prot protein existence level 1. [p6-gag]: Plays a role in budding of the assembled particle by interacting with the host class E VPS proteins TSG101 and PDCD6IP/AIP1. From Human immunodeficiency virus type 1 group M subtype B (isolate HXB2) (HIV-1).
   1481..1891    +  CDS            Plcd1 (fragment): PLCD1_RAT - Experimental evidence at protein level: Swiss-Prot protein existence level 1. The production of the second messenger molecules diacylglycerol (DAG) and inositol 1,4,5-trisphosphate (IP3) is mediated by activated phosphatidylinositol-specific phospholipase C enzymes (PubMed:16000311). Essential for trophoblast and placental development (By similarity). Binds phosphatidylinositol 4,5-bisphosphate (By similarity). From Rattus norvegicus (Rat).
   1996..2220    +  polyA_signal   bGH poly(A) signal: bovine growth hormone polyadenylation signal
   2224..2245    +  promoter       SV40 promoter (fragment): SV40 enhancer and early promoter
   2266..2694    +  rep_origin     f1 ori (sequence partly withheld): f1 bacteriophage origin of replication; arrow indicates direction of (+) strand synthesis
   2708..3037    +  promoter       SV40 promoter: SV40 enhancer and early promoter
   3104..3895    +  CDS            neo: KKA2_KLEPN - Also known as kan, nptII. Experimental evidence at protein level: Swiss-Prot protein existence level 1. Resistance to kanamycin, neomycin, paromomycin, ribostamycin, butirosin and gentamicin B. From Klebsiella pneumoniae.
   3919..4077    +  CDS            ble (fragment): BLE_KLEPN - Experimental evidence at protein level: Swiss-Prot protein existence level 1. Binding protein with a strong affinity to the bleomycin family of antibiotics. Binds to CL990; an antimitotic-antibiotic compound. From Klebsiella pneumoniae.
   4072..4193    +  polyA_signal   SV40 poly(A) signal: SV40 polyadenylation signal
   4266..4282    -  protein_bind   lac operator: The lac repressor binds to the lac operator to inhibit transcription in E. coli. This inhibition can be relieved by adding lactose or isopropyl-β-D-thiogalactopyranoside (IPTG). lac repressor encoded by lacI
   4290..4320    -  promoter       lac promoter: promoter for the E. coli lac operon
   4335..4356    -  protein_bind   CAP binding site: CAP binding activates transcription in the presence of cAMP. E. coli catabolite activator protein
   4369..4461    -  CDS            lacI (fragment): lac repressor; lacI; The lac repressor binds to the lac operator to inhibit transcription in E. coli. This inhibition can be relieved by adding lactose or isopropyl-β-D-thiogalactopyranoside (IPTG).
   4644..5232    -  rep_origin     ori: high-copy-number ColE1/pMB1/pBR322/pUC origin of replication
   5403..6263    -  CDS            AmpR: β-lactamase; bla; confers resistance to ampicillin, carbenicillin, and related antibiotics
   6264..6368    -  promoter       AmpR promoter: bla
   6427..6479    -  misc_feature   bom (fragment): basis of mobility region from pBR322
