[The description below was written by a language model from this plasmid's Addgene catalogue record and pLannotate feature annotations shown in this document.]
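Description:
pCMV-EPN-25 (1wa3) is a mammalian expression plasmid of about 6.6 kb built on a pCMV backbone, with the insert cloned between the KpnI and XhoI sites. It is propagated in E. coli through a high-copy ColE1/pUC-type origin and selected with ampicillin via the β-lactamase gene. An f1 origin is also present. For mammalian cells, an SV40 early promoter drives a neomycin phosphotransferase gene followed by an SV40 polyadenylation signal, allowing G418 selection of stable transfectants.

The payload is a single open reading frame placed downstream of the human CMV immediate-early enhancer and promoter and terminated by the bovine growth hormone poly(A) signal. A T7 promoter lies just upstream of the insert. The record summarises the encoded protein as I3-01p-myc-Late1-PH (1wa3), one of a series of "enveloped protein nanocage" (EPN) designs. The feature table detects only the C-terminal modules. One is a fragment of HIV-1 Gag p6, which carries late-domain activity that recruits the host budding factors TSG101 and ALIX. The other is a fragment of rat phospholipase C δ1, presumably the "PH" module, from a protein noted as binding phosphatidylinositol 4,5-bisphosphate and so a likely source of membrane association. The upstream stretch of roughly 700 nt is unannotated and presumably encodes the I3-01-related assembly unit and myc epitope tag named in the purpose field. The "1wa3" suffix is not explained in the record.

According to the associated publication title, constructs of this family are used to study how designed proteins induce the formation of nanocage-containing extracellular vesicles. This variant places the membrane-binding and budding modules at the C-terminus.
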