Addgene plasmid #80124: pCMV-EPN-25 (1wa3)
Purpose: I3-01p-myc-Late1-PH (1wa3)
Depositing lab: Neil King. Depositing organization: University of Washington. Publication: Designed proteins induce the formation of nanocage-containing extracellular vesicles. Votteler J, Ogohara C, Yi S, Hsia Y, Nattermann U, Belnap DM, King NP, Sundquist WI. Nature. 2016 Dec 8;540(7632):292-295. doi: 10.1038/nature20607. Epub 2016 Nov 30. PubMed 27919066.
Backbone
  Vector backbone: pCMV
  Backbone size w/o insert (bp): 5443
  Modifications to backbone: Inserts were cloned into the Kpn1 and Xho1 sites
  Vector type: Mammalian Expression, Bacterial Expression
  Selectable markers: Neomycin (select with G418)
Growth in bacteria
  Bacterial resistance: Ampicillin, 100 μg/mL
  Growth temperature: 37°C
  Growth strain: DH5alpha
  Copy number: High Copy
Gene/Insert
  Gene/Insert name: EPN-25 (1wa3)
Terms and licenses: Academic/Nonprofit Terms; Industry Terms: Not Available to Industry
How to cite: pCMV-EPN-25 (1wa3) was a gift from Neil King (Addgene plasmid # 80124 ; http://n2t.net/addgene:80124 ; RRID:Addgene_80124)
