>Addgene plasmid #80124 | pCMV-EPN-25 (1wa3) | depositor partial sequence | sequence record 169494 | EPN-25 (1wa3)
CTAGAATTATCGATCCGGAGGTACCATGAAGATCGAAGAGCTGTTCAAGAAACACAAGATCGTTGCCGTG
CTGCGTGCCAATAGTGTGGAAGAAGCGAAAGAAAAAGCGCTGGCGGTTTTCGAAGGCGGCGTTCATCTGA
TTGAAATTACCTTTACCGTGCCGGATGCGGATACCGTGATTAAGGAACTGAGCTTTCTGAAGGAAAAAGG
CGCGATTATTGGTGCGGGCACCGTGACCAGCGTGGAGCAGTGCCGTAAAGCGGTGGAAAGTGGCGCCGAA
TTCATTGTGAGTCCGCACCTGGACGAGGAAATTAGCCAATTTTGCAAGGAGAAGGGTGTGTTCTATATGC
CAGGCGTTATGACCCCGACCGAACTGGTGAAAGCCATGAAACTGGGCCATACCATCTTAAAACTGTTTCC
GGGTGAGGTGGTGGGTCCGCAGTTTGTTAAAGCGATGAAAGGTCCGTTTCCGAATGTGAAATTTGTGCCA
ACCGGCGGTGTTAATCTGGACAATGTGTGCGAATGGTTCAAAGCGGGCGTGCTGGCCGTGGGCGTGGGCA
GCGCGTTAGTGAAAGGCACCCCGGATGAAGTGCGTGAAAAGGCCAAGGCGTTCGTTGAGAAGATTCGTGG
CTGCACCGAACAGAAACTGATTAGCGAAGAAGATCTGCAGTCTCGTCCGGAACCGACCGCACCGCCGGAA
GAATCTTTCCGTTCTGGTGTTGAAACCACCACGCCACCGCAAAAACAGGAGCCGATCGACAAAGAACTGT
ACCCGCTGACCTCTCTGCGTTCTCTGTTCGGTAACGACCCGTCTTCTCAGCACGGTCTGCAGGACGACCC
GGACCTGCAAGCACTGCTCAAGGGCAGCCAGCTGCTGAAAGTTAAATCTTCTTCTTGGCGTCGTGAACGT
TTCTACAAACTCCAGGAGGACTGCAAAACCATCTGGCAGGAATCCCGTAAAGTTATGCGTTCTCCGGAAT
CTCAGCTGTTCTCTATCGAAGACATCCAGGAAGTTCGTATGGGTCACCGTACCGAAGGTCTGGAAAAATT
CGCGCGTGACATCCCGGAAGACCGTTGCTTCTCCATCGTTTTCAAAGACCAGCGTAACACCCTGGACCTG
ATCGCGCCGTCTCCGGCGGACGCGCAGCACTGGGTTCAGGGTCTGCGTAAAATCATCCACCACTCTGGTT
CTATGGACCAACGTCAGAAATGACTCGAGAAGCTTGCTAGCAGATCTT
